>Addgene plasmid #217093 | pMV-Tc1-12_Xt | addgene full sequence | sequence record 443298 | Addgene NGS Result
AAAAATAAACAAATAGGGGTTCCGCGCACATTTCCCCGAAAAGTGCCACCTGACGTCTAAGAAACCATTA
TTATCATGACATTAACCTATAAAAATAGGCGTATCACGAGGCCCTTTCGTTGTAAAACGACGGCCAGTCG
AACCACGCAATGCGTCTCGATCCGCAGTGTCTTGCGTCTCTCTGCAGTACAGTGCTTTGCTAAAGTATTC
ACCCCCCTTGGCATTTTTCATGTTTTGTTACATTCCAACCTGTAATTTAAATGTTTCTTAATCTTATTTT
ATGTGATGGATCTGCACAAAATAGTCTAAGTTGGTGAAGTGAAATGAGAAAAATATATATAAAAAAGAAT
TTAAAAAAAATAAAAAACTGAAAATTGGCATGTGCATATGTATTCACCCCCTTTGCCATGAAGCCCCTAA
AAAGTCCTGGTGCAACCAATTACCTTCAAAAGTCACATAATTAGTGAAATGAAGTCCACCTGTGTGCAAT
CTAAGTGTCACATGATCTGTCAGTATAAACACACCCTTTCTGAAAGGCCCCAGAGGCTTCAACACCACTA
AGCAAGAGGCATCACACCACCGGTGCTAGCAATTCTACCGGGTAGGGGAGGCGCTTTTCCCAAGGCAGTC
TGGAGCATGCGCTTTAGCAGCCCCGCTGGGCACTTGGCGCTACACAAGTGGCCTCTGGCCTCGCACACAT
TCCACATCCACCGGTAGGCGCCAACCGGCTCCGTTCTTTGGTGGCCCCTTCGCGCCACCTTCTACTCCTC
CCCTAGTCAGGAAGTTCCCCCCCGCCCCGCAGCTCGCGTCGTGCAGGACGTGACAAATGGAAGTAGCACG
TCTCACTAGTCTCGTGCAGATGGACAGCACCGCTGAGCAATGGAAGCGGGTAGGCCTTTGGGGCAGCGGC
CAATAGCAGCTTTGCTCCTTCGCTTTCTGGGCTCAGAGGCTGGGAAGGGGTGGGTCCGGGGGCGGGCTCA
GGGGCGGGCTCAGGGGCGGGGCGGGCGCCCGAAGGTCCTCCGGAGGCCCGGCATTCTGCACGCTTCAAAA
GCGCACGTCTGCCGCGCTGTTCTCCTCTTCCTCATCTCCGGGCCTTTCGACCTGCAGCCAACGCCACCAT
GGGGACCGAGTACAAGCCCACGGTGCGCCTCGCCACCCGCGACGACGTCCCCCGGGCCGTACGCACCCTC
GCCGCCGCGTTCGCCGACTACCCCGCCACGCGCCACACCGTCGACCCGGACCGCCACATCGAGCGGGTCA
CCGAGCTGCAAGAACTCTTCCTCACGCGCGTCGGGCTCGACATCGGCAAGGTGTGGGTCGCGGACGACGG
CGCCGCGGTGGCGGTCTGGACCACGCCGGAGAGCGTCGAAGCGGGGGCGGTGTTCGCCGAGATCGGCCCG
CGCATGGCCGAGTTGAGCGGTTCCCGGCTGGCCGCGCAGCAACAGATGGAAGGCCTCCTGGCGCCGCACC
GGCCCAAGGAGCCCGCGTGGTTCCTGGCCACCGTCGGCGTCTCGCCCGACCACCAGGGCAAGGGTCTGGG
CAGCGCCGTCGTGCTCCCCGGAGTGGAGGCGGCCGAGCGCGCCGGGGTGCCCGCCTTCCTGGAGACCTCC
GCGCCCCGCAACCTCCCCTTCTACGAGCGGCTCGGCTTCACCGTCACCGCCGACGTCGAGGTGCCCGAAG
GACCGCGCACCTGGTGCATGACCCGCAAGCCCGGTGCCATCGATGCCACTAACTTCTCCCTGTTGAAACA
AGCAGGGGATGTCGAAGAGAATCCCGGGCCAATGGTGAGCAAGGGCGAGGAGCTGTTCACCGGGGTGGTG
CCCATCCTGGTCGAGCTGGACGGCGACGTAAACGGCCACAAGTTCAGCGTGTCCGGCGAGGGCGAGGGCG
ATGCCACCTACGGCAAGCTGACCCTGAAGTTCATCTGCACCACCGGCAAGCTGCCCGTGCCCTGGCCCAC
CCTCGTGACCACCCTGACCTACGGCGTGCAGTGCTTCAGCCGCTACCCCGACCACATGAAGCAGCACGAC
TTCTTCAAGTCCGCCATGCCCGAAGGCTACGTCCAGGAGCGCACCATCTTCTTCAAGGACGACGGCAACT
ACAAGACCCGCGCCGAGGTGAAGTTCGAGGGCGACACCCTGGTGAACCGCATCGAGCTGAAGGGCATCGA
CTTCAAGGAGGACGGCAACATCCTGGGGCACAAGCTGGAGTACAACTACAACAGCCACAACGTCTATATC
ATGGCCGACAAGCAGAAGAACGGCATCAAGGTGAACTTCAAGATCCGCCACAACATCGAGGACGGCAGCG
TGCAGCTCGCCGACCACTACCAGCAGAACACCCCCATCGGCGACGGCCCCGTGCTGCTGCCCGACAACCA
CTACCTGAGCACCCAGTCCGCCCTGAGCAAAGACCCCAACGAGAAGCGCGATCACATGGTCCTGCTGGAG
TTCGTGACCGCCGCCGGGATCACTCTCGGCATGGACGAGCTGTACAAGTAATTAATTAAGCTCGCTGATC
AGCCTCGACTGTGCCTTCTAGTTGCCAGCCATCTGTTGTTTGCCCCTCCCCCGTGCCTTCCTTGACCCTG
GAAGGTGCCACTCCCACTGTCCTTTCCTAATAAAATGAGGAAATTGCATCGCATTGTCTGAGTAGGTGTC
ATTCTATTCTGGGGGGTGGGGTGGGGCAGGACAGCAAGGGGGAGGATTGGGAAGACAATAGCAGGCATGC
TGGGGATGCGGTGGGCTCTATGGCTTCTGAGGCGCGCCCTCGAGCTTTAGGGGGGGTGAACAGTTATGCA
CGCTGAAGTTTTCTGTTATTTTGTCCTATTTGTTGTTTGCTTCACAATAAAAAAAAATACATCTTCAAAG
TTGTAGGCATGTTCTGTAAATGAAATGGTGCAAACTCTCAAAACAATCCATTTTAATTCCAGGTTGTGAG
GCAACAAAACATGAAAAATGCCAAGGGGGTGAATACTTTAGCAAAGCACTGTAGGGCCCAGAGACGGAGT
CACTGCCAACCGAGACGGTCATAGCTGTTTCCTGTGTGCCGCTTCCTCGCTCACTGACTCGCTGCGCTCG
GTCGTTCGGCTGCGGCGAGCGGTATCAGCTCACTCAAAGGCGGTAATACGGTTACCCACAGAATCAGGGG
ATAACGCAGGAAAGAACATGTGAGCAAAAGGCCAGCAAAAGGCCAGGAACCGTAAAAAGGCCGCGTTGCT
GGCGTTTTTCCATAGGCTCCGCCCCCCTGACGAGCATCACAAAAATCGACGCTCAAGTCAGAGGTGGCGA
AACCCGACAGGACTATAAAGATACCAGGCGTTTCCCCCTGGAAGCTCCCTCGTGCGCTCTCCTGTTCCGA
CCCTGCCGCTTACCGGATACCTGTCCGCCTTTCTCCCTTCGGGAAGCGTGGCGCTTTCTCATAGCTCACG
CTGTAGGTATCTCAGTTCGGTGTAGGTCGTTCGCTCCAAGCTGGGCTGTGTGCACGAACCCCCCGTTCAG
CCCGACCGCTGCGCCTTATCCGGTAACTATCGTCTTGAGTCCAACCCGGTAAGACACGACTTATCGCCAC
TGGCAGCAGCCACTGGTAACAGGATTAGCAGAGCGAGGTATGTAGGCGGTGCTACAGAGTTCTTGAAGTG
GTGGCCTAACTACGGCTACACTAGAAGAACAGTATTTGGTATCTGCGCTCTGCTGAAGCCAGTTACCTTC
GGAAAAAGAGTTGGTAGCTCTTGATCCGGCAAACAAACCACCGCTGGTAGCGGTGGTTTTTTTGTTTGCA
AGCAGCAGATTACGCGCAGAAAAAAAGGATCTCAAGAAGATCCTTTGATCTTTTCTACGGGGTCTGACGC
TCAGTGGAACGAAAACTCACGTTAAGGGATTTTGGTCATGAGATTATCAAAAAGGATCTTCACCTAGATC
CTTTTAAATTAAAAATGAAGTTTTAAATCAATCTAAAGTATATATGAGTAAACTTGGTCTGACAGTTACC
AATGCTTAATCAGTGAGGCACCTATCTCAGCGATCTGTCTCTTTCGTTCATCCATAGTTGCCTGACTCCC
CGTCGTGTAGATAACTACGATACGGGAGGGCTTACCATCTGGCCCCAGTGCTGCAATAATACCGCGGGAC
CCACGCTCACCGGCTCCAGATTTATCAGCAATAAACCAGCCAGCCGGAAGGGCCGAGCGCAGAAGTGGTC
CTGCAACTTTATCCGCCTCCATCCAGTCTATTAATTGTTGCCGGGAAGCTAGAGTAAGTAGTTCGCCAGT
TAATAGTTTGCGCAACGTTGTTGCCATCGCTACAGGCATCGTGGTATCACGCTCGTCGTTTGGTATGGCT
TCATTCAGCTCCGGTTCCCAACGATCAAGGCGAGTTACATGATCCCCCATGTTGCGCAAAAAAGCGGTTA
GCTCCTTCGGTCCTCCGATCGTTGTCAGAAGTAAGTTGGCCGCCGTGTTATCACTCATGGTTATGGCAGC
ACTACATAATTCTCTTACTGTCATGCCATCCGTAAGATGCTTTTCTGTGACTGGTGAGTACTCAACCAAG
TCATTCTGAGAATAGTGTATGCGGCGACCGAGTTGCTCTTGCCCGGCGTCAATACGGGATAATACCGCGC
CACATAGCAGAACTTTAAAAGTGCTCATCATTGGAAAACGTTCTTCGGGGCGAAAACTCTCAAGGATCTT
ACCGCTGTTGAGATCCAGTTCGATGTAACCCACTCGTGCACCCAACTGATCTTCAGCATCTTTTACTTTC
ACCAGCGTTTCTGGGTGAGCAAAAACAGGAAGGCAAAATGCCGCAAAAAAGGGAATAAGGGCGACACGGA
AATGTTGAATACTCATACTCTTCCTTTTTCAATATTATTGAAGCATTTATCAGGGTTATTGTCTCATGAG
CGGATACATATTTGAATGTATTTAG
Features (pLannotate 1.2.2; 8 found; start..end, strand, type, name):
    118..138     -  CDS            lacZα (fragment): LacZα fragment of β-galactosidase; lacZ fragment
    600..1099    +  promoter       PGK promoter: mouse phosphoglycerate kinase 1 promoter
   1124..1718    +  CDS            PuroR (fragment): puromycin N-acetyltransferase; pac from Streptomyces alboniger; confers resistance to puromycin
   1782..2501    +  CDS            EGFP: the original enhanced GFP (Yang et al., 1996) mammalian codon-optimized
   2529..2753    +  polyA_signal   bGH poly(A) signal: bovine growth hormone polyadenylation signal
   3227..3815    -  rep_origin     ori: high-copy-number ColE1/pMB1/pBR322/pUC origin of replication
   3986..4846    -  CDS            AmpR: β-lactamase; bla; confers resistance to ampicillin, carbenicillin, and related antibiotics
   4847..26      -  promoter       AmpR promoter (across the origin): bla
