[The description below was written by a language model from this plasmid's Addgene catalogue record and pLannotate feature annotations shown in this document.]
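Description:
pMV-Tc1-12_Xt is the donor plasmid for the Tc1-12_Xt DNA transposon, built on the pMV backbone and catalogued as a mammalian expression vector. The full sequence is 4,925 nt. It is propagated in E. coli as a high-copy plasmid through a ColE1/pUC-type origin of replication, with selection by ampicillin via the β-lactamase gene and its native promoter. A very short lacZα remnant is also annotated, presumably a leftover of the cloning backbone.

The catalogued insert is the pair of terminal inverted repeats (TIRs) of Tc1-12_Xt, listed as synthetic. The TIRs themselves are not called out in the automated feature table, so their exact positions are not recorded, but in a donor design of this kind they would be expected to flank the cargo. The annotated cargo is a single mammalian expression cassette: the mouse PGK promoter drives a puromycin N-acetyltransferase coding sequence (annotated as a fragment) followed closely by EGFP, and the unit ends in a bovine growth hormone polyadenylation signal. The short gap between PuroR and EGFP suggests a linker or self-cleaving peptide joining the two, although no such element is annotated.

No transposase gene is present, so mobilisation would depend on a transposase supplied separately. When this enzyme recognises the TIRs, it can excise the cassette and integrate it into the host genome, giving stable puromycin resistance and green fluorescence as readouts. The associated work surveyed many DNA transposons for activity in human cells, which fits use of this plasmid as a reporter donor for measuring transposition.
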