Addgene plasmid #217093: pMV-Tc1-12_Xt
Purpose: Donor plasmid of Tc1-12_Xt Transposon
Depositing lab: Haoyi Wang. Depositing organization: Institute of Zoology, Chinese Academy of Sciences. Publication: Heterologous survey of 130 DNA transposons in human cells highlights their functional divergence and expands the genome engineering toolbox. Zhang T, Tan S, Tang N, Li Y, Zhang C, Sun J, Guo Y, Gao H, Cai Y, Sun W, Wang C, Fu L, Ma H, Wu Y, Hu X, Zhang X, Gee P, Yan W, Zhao Y, Chen Q, Guo B, Wang H, Zhang YE. Cell. 2024 Jul 11;187(14):3741-3760.e30. doi: 10.1016/j.cell.2024.05.007. Epub 2024 Jun 5. PubMed 38843831.
Backbone
  Vector backbone: pMV
  Vector type: Mammalian Expression
Growth in bacteria
  Bacterial resistance: Ampicillin, 100 μg/mL
  Growth temperature: 37°C
  Growth strain: DH5alpha
  Copy number: High Copy
Gene/Insert
  Gene/Insert name: TIRs of Tc1-12_Xt transposon (alt name: Tc1-12_Xt)
  Species: Synthetic
  Cloning method: Restriction Enzyme; 5′ cloning site Unknown (unknown if destroyed); 3′ cloning site Unknown (unknown if destroyed)
Terms and licenses: Academic/Nonprofit Terms; Industry Terms: Not Available to Industry
How to cite: pMV-Tc1-12_Xt was a gift from Haoyi Wang (Addgene plasmid # 217093 ; http://n2t.net/addgene:217093 ; RRID:Addgene_217093)
